Addgene plasmid #214616: pGL4_10xUAS-CMVmin-BC0372-luc2
Purpose: barcoded assay, UAS sensor for split TEV assays
Depositing lab: Michael Wehr. Depositing organization: Systasy Bioscience GmbH. Publication: Protocol for identifying properties of ERBB receptor antagonists using the barcoded ERBBprofiler assay. Popovic L, Rossner MJ, Wehr MC. STAR Protoc. 2024 Apr 16;5(2):102987. doi: 10.1016/j.xpro.2024.102987. PubMed 38635397.
Backbone
  Vector backbone: pGL4
  Vector type: Mammalian Expression, Luciferase
Growth in bacteria
  Bacterial resistance: Ampicillin, 100 μg/mL
  Growth temperature: 37°C
  Growth strain: DH5alpha
  Copy number: High Copy
Gene/Insert
  Gene/Insert name: 10x clustered UAS element with barcode 0372
  Species: Synthetic
  Cloning method: Gateway Cloning
Terms and licenses: Academic/Nonprofit Terms; Industry Terms: Not Available to Industry
How to cite: pGL4_10xUAS-CMVmin-BC0372-luc2 was a gift from Michael Wehr (Addgene plasmid # 214616 ; http://n2t.net/addgene:214616 ; RRID:Addgene_214616)
