[The description below was written by a language model from this plasmid's Addgene catalogue record and pLannotate feature annotations shown in this document.]
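Description:
pGL4_10xUAS-CMVmin-BC0372-luc2 is a 6.7 kb mammalian luciferase reporter plasmid built on the pGL4 backbone. It is propagated in E. coli through a high-copy ColE1/pUC-type origin with ampicillin selection (AmpR). The backbone also carries an SV40 enhancer/early promoter driving a hygromycin B phosphotransferase gene with a synthetic poly(A) signal, which allows selection in mammalian cells. A synthetic poly(A) signal and an RNA polymerase II pause site lie upstream of the reporter region, an arrangement that typically limits read-through transcription from the backbone into the sensor cassette.

The payload was assembled by multi-fragment Gateway cloning, as shown by the attB1, attB4, attB3 and attB2 sites that separate its modules. Between attB1 and attB4 lies the synthetic clustered UAS element, catalogued as ten Gal4-binding sites; the annotation software picks up only four UAS fragments. This is followed by a minimal CMV promoter, which has low basal activity unless a Gal4 DNA-binding-domain transactivator is recruited. The attB3–attB2 interval presumably holds barcode 0372, although the barcode is not annotated; it is flanked by T3 and T7 phage promoter sequences facing each other. Downstream is the synthetic firefly luc2 coding sequence fused to hCL1 and hPEST degradation sequences, which shorten reporter half-life so that the signal tracks transcriptional changes closely. An SV40 poly(A) signal terminates the unit.

The plasmid serves as the UAS sensor in split TEV assays, where reconstituted protease activity releases a Gal4-based transcription factor that activates the reporter. The transcribed barcode permits multiplexed readouts alongside luciferase, as in the barcoded ERBB receptor profiling assay.
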