Features (pLannotate 1.2.2; 25 found; start..end, strand, type, name):
     47..71      +  protein_bind   attB1: mutant version of attB; recombination site for the Gateway® BP reaction BP Clonase™
    101..119     +  protein_bind   5X UAS (fragment): five tandem copies of the "ScaI site" 17-mer CGGAGTACTGTCCTCCG, an upstream activating sequence (UAS) that efficiently binds yeast Gal4 (Webster et al., 1988; Pfeiffer et al., 2010) GAL4
    187..204     +  protein_bind   5X UAS (fragment): five tandem copies of the "ScaI site" 17-mer CGGAGTACTGTCCTCCG, an upstream activating sequence (UAS) that efficiently binds yeast Gal4 (Webster et al., 1988; Pfeiffer et al., 2010) GAL4
    235..253     +  protein_bind   5X UAS (fragment): five tandem copies of the "ScaI site" 17-mer CGGAGTACTGTCCTCCG, an upstream activating sequence (UAS) that efficiently binds yeast Gal4 (Webster et al., 1988; Pfeiffer et al., 2010) GAL4
    321..338     +  protein_bind   5X UAS (fragment): five tandem copies of the "ScaI site" 17-mer CGGAGTACTGTCCTCCG, an upstream activating sequence (UAS) that efficiently binds yeast Gal4 (Webster et al., 1988; Pfeiffer et al., 2010) GAL4
    358..378     -  protein_bind   attB4: mutant version of attB; core recombination site for the Gateway® BP reaction BP Clonase™
    394..431     +  promoter       minimal CMV promoter: human cytomegalovirus (CMV) immediate early promoter
    514..534     +  protein_bind   attB3: mutant version of attB; core recombination site for the Gateway® BP reaction BP Clonase™
    561..579     +  promoter       T3 promoter: promoter for bacteriophage T3 RNA polymerase
    643..661     -  promoter       T7 promoter: promoter for bacteriophage T7 RNA polymerase
    688..708     -  protein_bind   attB2: mutant version of attB; core recombination site for the Gateway® BP reaction BP Clonase™
    773..2425    +  CDS            luciferase: firefly luciferase synthetic luc2 version of the luciferase gene
   2429..2476    +  CDS            hCL1: non-ORF yeast peptide conferring ubiquitin-dependent degradation human codon-optimized
   2483..2599    +  CDS            hPEST: PEST degradation sequence from mouse ornithine decarboxylase human codon-optimized
   2648..2769    -  polyA_signal   SV40 poly(A) signal: SV40 polyadenylation signal
   2795..2926    -  CDS            LT_SV40 (fragment): Experimental evidence at protein level: Swiss-Prot protein existence level 1. Isoform 17kT antigen targets host RBL2 for degradation and promotes cell proliferation. Transactivates host cyclin A promoter through its J domain. From Simian virus 40 (SV40).
   2963..3320    +  promoter       SV40 promoter: SV40 enhancer and early promoter
   3351..4388    +  CDS            HygR: hygromycin B phosphotransferase confers resistance to hygromycin
   4412..4460    +  polyA_signal   poly(A) signal: synthetic polyadenylation signal
   4476..4607    +  CDS            TcR (fragment): tetracycline efflux protein; tet; confers resistance to tetracycline
   4787..5375    -  rep_origin     ori: high-copy-number ColE1/pMB1/pBR322/pUC origin of replication
   5575..6435    -  CDS            AmpR: β-lactamase confers resistance to ampicillin, carbenicillin, and related antibiotics
   6436..6477    -  promoter       AmpR promoter (fragment): bla
   6540..6588    +  polyA_signal   poly(A) signal: synthetic polyadenylation signal
   6602..6693    +  misc_feature   pause site: RNA polymerase II transcriptional pause signal from the human α2 globin gene
>Addgene plasmid #214616 | pGL4_10xUAS-CMVmin-BC0372-luc2 | addgene full sequence | sequence record 424100 | Addgene NGS Result
GGCCTAACTGGCCGGTACCTGAGCTCGCTAGCCTCGAGGATATCAAACAAGTTTGTACAAAAAAGCAGGC
TCCCTAACTGGCCGGTACCGAGTTTCTAGACGGAGTACTGTCCTCCGAGCGGAGTACTGTCCTCCGACTC
GAGCGGAGTACTGTCCTCCGATCGGAGTACTGTCCTCCGCGAATTCCGGAGTACTGTCCTCCGAAGACGC
TAGTGCCGGTACCGAGTTTCTAGACGGAGTACTGTCCTCCGAGCGGAGTACTGTCCTCCGACTCGAGCGG
AGTACTGTCCTCCGATCGGAGTACTGTCCTCCGCGAATTCCGGAGTACTGTCCTCCGAAGACGCTAGCGG
GGGGCTACAACTTTTCTATACAAAGTTGCGGTACCCGGGTCGAGTAGGCGTGTACGGTGGGAGGCCTATA
TAAGCAGAGCTCGTTTAGTGAACCGTCAGATCGCCTGGAGACGCCATCCACGCTGTTTTGACCTCCATAG
AAGACACCGGGACCGATCCAGCCCAACTTTGTATAATAAAGTTGAGCTAGTTGCTAAGTCTGCCGAGTAG
AATTAACCCTCACTAAAGGGTAGGTGACACTATATCACTTTAATCCTTTTCTATCACGGTGTTCTAACAT
ATCATTACTCTACCTATAGTGAGTCGTATTAGTAGACGCGAGTCAATGCATGTACGACAGCTTTCTTGTA
CAAAGTGGTTCGATATCAAGATCTGGCCTCGGCGGCCAAGCTTGGCAATCCGGTACTGTTGGTAAAGCCA
CCATGGAAGATGCCAAAAACATTAAGAAGGGCCCAGCGCCATTCTACCCACTCGAAGACGGGACCGCCGG
CGAGCAGCTGCACAAAGCCATGAAGCGCTACGCCCTGGTGCCCGGCACCATCGCCTTTACCGACGCACAT
ATCGAGGTGGACATTACCTACGCCGAGTACTTCGAGATGAGCGTTCGGCTGGCAGAAGCTATGAAGCGCT
ATGGGCTGAATACAAACCATCGGATCGTGGTGTGCAGCGAGAATAGCTTGCAGTTCTTCATGCCCGTGTT
GGGTGCCCTGTTCATCGGTGTGGCTGTGGCCCCAGCTAACGACATCTACAACGAGCGCGAGCTGCTGAAC
AGCATGGGCATCAGCCAGCCCACCGTCGTATTCGTGAGCAAGAAAGGGCTGCAAAAGATCCTCAACGTGC
AAAAGAAGCTACCGATCATACAAAAGATCATCATCATGGATAGCAAGACCGACTACCAGGGCTTCCAAAG
CATGTACACCTTCGTGACTTCCCATTTGCCACCCGGCTTCAACGAGTACGACTTCGTGCCCGAGAGCTTC
GACCGGGACAAAACCATCGCCCTGATCATGAACAGTAGTGGCAGTACCGGATTGCCCAAGGGCGTAGCCC
TACCGCACCGCACCGCTTGTGTCCGATTCAGTCATGCCCGCGACCCCATCTTCGGCAACCAGATCATCCC
CGACACCGCTATCCTCAGCGTGGTGCCATTTCACCACGGCTTCGGCATGTTCACCACGCTGGGCTACTTG
ATCTGCGGCTTTCGGGTCGTGCTCATGTACCGCTTCGAGGAGGAGCTATTCTTGCGCAGCTTGCAAGACT
ATAAGATTCAATCTGCCCTGCTGGTGCCCACACTATTTAGCTTCTTCGCTAAGAGCACTCTCATCGACAA
GTACGACCTAAGCAACTTGCACGAGATCGCCAGCGGCGGGGCGCCGCTCAGCAAGGAGGTAGGTGAGGCC
GTGGCCAAACGCTTCCACCTACCAGGCATCCGCCAGGGCTACGGCCTGACAGAAACAACCAGCGCCATTC
TGATCACCCCCGAAGGGGACGACAAGCCTGGCGCAGTAGGCAAGGTGGTGCCCTTCTTCGAGGCTAAGGT
GGTGGACTTGGACACCGGTAAGACACTGGGTGTGAACCAGCGCGGCGAGCTGTGCGTCCGTGGCCCCATG
ATCATGAGCGGCTACGTTAACAACCCCGAGGCTACAAACGCTCTCATCGACAAGGACGGCTGGCTGCACA
GCGGCGACATCGCCTACTGGGACGAGGACGAGCACTTCTTCATCGTGGACCGGCTGAAGAGCCTGATCAA
ATACAAGGGCTACCAGGTAGCCCCAGCCGAACTGGAGAGCATCCTGCTGCAACACCCCAACATCTTCGAC
GCCGGGGTCGCCGGCCTGCCCGACGACGATGCCGGCGAGCTGCCCGCCGCAGTCGTCGTGCTGGAACACG
GTAAAACCATGACCGAGAAGGAGATCGTGGACTATGTGGCCAGCCAGGTTACAACCGCCAAGAAGCTGCG
CGGTGGTGTTGTGTTCGTGGACGAGGTGCCTAAAGGACTGACCGGCAAGTTGGACGCCCGCAAGATCCGC
GAGATTCTCATTAAGGCCAAGAAGGGCGGCAAGATCGCCGTGTAATCTGCTTGCAAGAACTGGTTCAGTA
GCTTAAGCCACTTTGTGATCCACCTTAACAGCCACGGCTTCCCTCCCGAGGTGGAGGAGCAGGCCGCCGG
CACCCTGCCCATGAGCTGCGCCCAGGAGAGCGGCATGGATAGACACCCTGCTGCTTGCGCCAGCGCCAGG
ATCAACGTCTAACTGCAGTCTAGAGTCGGGGCGGCCGGCCGCTTCGAGCAGACATGATAAGATACATTGA
TGAGTTTGGACAAACCACAACTAGAATGCAGTGAAAAAAATGCTTTATTTGTGAAATTTGTGATGCTATT
GCTTTATTTGTAACCATTATAAGCTGCAATAAACAAGTTAACAACAACAATTGCATTCATTTTATGTTTC
AGGTTCAGGGGGAGGTGTGGGAGGTTTTTTAAAGCAAGTAAAACCTCTACAAATGTGGTAAAATCGATAA
GGATCCGTTTGCGTATTGGGCGCTCTTCCGCTGATCTGCGCAGCACCATGGCCTGAAATAACCTCTGAAA
GAGGAACTTGGTTAGCTACCTTCTGAGGCGGAAAGAACCAGCTGTGGAATGTGTGTCAGTTAGGGTGTGG
AAAGTCCCCAGGCTCCCCAGCAGGCAGAAGTATGCAAAGCATGCATCTCAATTAGTCAGCAACCAGGTGT
GGAAAGTCCCCAGGCTCCCCAGCAGGCAGAAGTATGCAAAGCATGCATCTCAATTAGTCAGCAACCATAG
TCCCGCCCCTAACTCCGCCCATCCCGCCCCTAACTCCGCCCAGTTCCGCCCATTCTCCGCCCCATGGCTG
ACTAATTTTTTTTATTTATGCAGAGGCCGAGGCCGCCTCTGCCTCTGAGCTATTCCAGAAGTAGTGAGGA
GGCTTTTTTGGAGGCCTAGGCTTTTGCAAAAAGCTCGATTCTTCTGACACTAGCGCCACCATGAAGAAGC
CCGAACTCACCGCTACCAGCGTTGAAAAATTTCTCATCGAGAAGTTCGACAGTGTGAGCGACCTGATGCA
GTTGTCGGAGGGCGAAGAGAGCCGAGCCTTCAGCTTCGATGTCGGCGGACGCGGCTATGTACTGCGGGTG
AATAGCTGCGCTGATGGCTTCTACAAAGACCGCTACGTGTACCGCCACTTCGCCAGCGCTGCACTACCCA
TCCCCGAAGTGTTGGACATCGGCGAGTTCAGCGAGAGCCTGACATACTGCATCAGTAGACGCGCCCAAGG
CGTTACTCTCCAAGACCTCCCCGAAACAGAGCTGCCTGCTGTGTTACAGCCTGTCGCCGAAGCTATGGAT
GCTATTGCCGCCGCCGACCTCAGTCAAACCAGCGGCTTCGGCCCATTCGGGCCCCAAGGCATCGGCCAGT
ACACAACCTGGCGGGATTTCATTTGCGCCATTGCTGATCCCCATGTCTACCACTGGCAGACCGTGATGGA
CGACACCGTGTCCGCCAGCGTAGCTCAAGCCCTGGACGAACTGATGCTGTGGGCCGAAGACTGTCCCGAG
GTGCGCCACCTCGTCCATGCCGACTTCGGCAGCAACAACGTCCTGACCGACAACGGCCGCATCACCGCCG
TAATCGACTGGTCCGAAGCTATGTTCGGGGACAGTCAGTACGAGGTGGCCAACATCTTCTTCTGGCGGCC
CTGGCTGGCTTGCATGGAGCAGCAGACTCGCTACTTCGAGCGCCGGCATCCCGAGCTGGCCGGCAGCCCT
CGTCTGCGAGCCTACATGCTGCGCATCGGCCTGGATCAGCTCTACCAGAGCCTCGTGGACGGCAACTTCG
ACGATGCTGCCTGGGCTCAAGGCCGCTGCGATGCCATCGTCCGCAGCGGGGCCGGCACCGTCGGTCGCAC
ACAAATCGCTCGCCGGAGCGCAGCCGTATGGACCGACGGCTGCGTCGAGGTGCTGGCCGACAGCGGCAAC
CGCCGGCCCAGTACACGACCGCGCGCTAAGGAGGTAGGTCGAGTTTAAACTCTAGAACCGGTCATGGCCG
CAATAAAATATCTTTATTTTCATTACATCTGTGTGTTGGTTTTTTGTGTGTTCGAACTAGATGCTGTCGA
CCGATGCCCTTGAGAGCCTTCAACCCAGTCAGCTCCTTCCGGTGGGCGCGGGGCATGACTATCGTCGCCG
CACTTATGACTGTCTTCTTTATCATGCAACTCGTAGGACAGGTGCCGGCAGCGCTCTTCCGCTTCCTCGC
TCACTGACTCGCTGCGCTCGGTCGTTCGGCTGCGGCGAGCGGTATCAGCTCACTCAAAGGCGGTAATACG
GTTATCCACAGAATCAGGGGATAACGCAGGAAAGAACATGTGAGCAAAAGGCCAGCAAAAGGCCAGGAAC
CGTAAAAAGGCCGCGTTGCTGGCGTTTTTCCATAGGCTCCGCCCCCCTGACGAGCATCACAAAAATCGAC
GCTCAAGTCAGAGGTGGCGAAACCCGACAGGACTATAAAGATACCAGGCGTTTCCCCCTGGAAGCTCCCT
CGTGCGCTCTCCTGTTCCGACCCTGCCGCTTACCGGATACCTGTCCGCCTTTCTCCCTTCGGGAAGCGTG
GCGCTTTCTCATAGCTCACGCTGTAGGTATCTCAGTTCGGTGTAGGTCGTTCGCTCCAAGCTGGGCTGTG
TGCACGAACCCCCCGTTCAGCCCGACCGCTGCGCCTTATCCGGTAACTATCGTCTTGAGTCCAACCCGGT
AAGACACGACTTATCGCCACTGGCAGCAGCCACTGGTAACAGGATTAGCAGAGCGAGGTATGTAGGCGGT
GCTACAGAGTTCTTGAAGTGGTGGCCTAACTACGGCTACACTAGAAGAACAGTATTTGGTATCTGCGCTC
TGCTGAAGCCAGTTACCTTCGGAAAAAGAGTTGGTAGCTCTTGATCCGGCAAACAAACCACCGCTGGTAG
CGGTGGTTTTTTTGTTTGCAAGCAGCAGATTACGCGCAGAAAAAAAGGATCTCAAGAAGATCCTTTGATC
TTTTCTACGGGGTCTGACGCTCAGTGGAACGAAAACTCACGTTAAGGGATTTTGGTCATGAGATTATCAA
AAAGGATCTTCACCTAGATCCTTTTAAATTAAAAATGAAGTTTTAAATCAATCTAAAGTATATATGAGTA
AACTTGGTCTGACAGCGGCCGCAAATGCTAAACCACTGCAGTGGTTACCAGTGCTTGATCAGTGAGGCAC
CGATCTCAGCGATCTGCCTATTTCGTTCGTCCATAGTGGCCTGACTCCCCGTCGTGTAGATCACTACGAT
TCGTGAGGGCTTACCATCAGGCCCCAGCGCAGCAATGATGCCGCGAGAGCCGCGTTCACCGGCCCCCGAT
TTGTCAGCAATGAACCAGCCAGCAGGGAGGGCCGAGCGAAGAAGTGGTCCTGCTACTTTGTCCGCCTCCA
TCCAGTCTATGAGCTGCTGTCGTGATGCTAGAGTAAGAAGTTCGCCAGTGAGTAGTTTCCGAAGAGTTGT
GGCCATTGCTACTGGCATCGTGGTATCACGCTCGTCGTTCGGTATGGCTTCGTTCAACTCTGGTTCCCAG
CGGTCAAGCCGGGTCACATGATCACCCATATTATGAAGAAATGCAGTCAGCTCCTTAGGGCCTCCGATCG
TTGTCAGAAGTAAGTTGGCCGCGGTGTTGTCGCTCATGGTAATGGCAGCACTACACAATTCTCTTACCGT
CATGCCATCCGTAAGATGCTTTTCCGTGACCGGCGAGTACTCAACCAAGTCGTTTTGTGAGTAGTGTATA
CGGCGACCAAGCTGCTCTTGCCCGGCGTCTATACGGGACAACACCGCGCCACATAGCAGTACTTTGAAAG
TGCTCATCATCGGGAATCGTTCTTCGGGGCGGAAAGACTCAAGGATCTTGCCGCTATTGAGATCCAGTTC
GATATAGCCCACTCTTGCACCCAGTTGATCTTCAGCATCTTTTACTTTCACCAGCGTTTCGGGGTGTGCA
AAAACAGGCAAGCAAAATGCCGCAAAGAAGGGAATGAGTGCGACACGAAAATGTTGGATGCTCATACTCG
TCCTTTTTCAATATTATTGAAGCATTTATCAGGGTTACTAGTACGTCTCTCAAGGATAAGTAAGTAATAT
TAAGGTACGGGAGGTATTGGACAGGCCGCAATAAAATATCTTTATTTTCATTACATCTGTGTGTTGGTTT
TTTGTGTGAATCGATAGTACTAACATACGCTCTCCATCAAAACAAAACGAAACAAAACAAACTAGCAAAA
TAGGCTGTCCCCAGTGCAAGTGCAGGTGCCAGAACATTTCTCT
